Addgene plasmid #161747: pSS02:cyt-Peredox-mCherry_DS
Purpose: cytosolic expression of fluorescent NADH/NAD+ biosensor Peredox-mCherry in plants
Depositing lab: Markus Schwarzländer. Depositing organization: Universität Münster. Publication: In Vivo NADH/NAD+ Biosensing Reveals the Dynamics of Cytosolic Redox Metabolism in Plants. Steinbeck J, Fuchs P, Negroni YL, Elsasser M, Lichtenauer S, Stockdreher Y, Feitosa Araujo E, Kroll JB, Niemeier JO, Humberg C, Smith EN, Mai M, Nunes-Nesi A, Meyer AJ, Zottini M, Morgan B, Wagner S, Schwarzlander M. Plant Cell. 2020 Aug 13. pii: tpc.20.00241. doi: 10.1105/tpc.20.00241. PubMed 32796121.
Backbone
  Vector backbone: pSS02
  Backbone size w/o insert (bp): 9954
  Total vector size (bp): 12723
  Vector type: Plant Expression
  Selectable markers: Hygromycin
Growth in bacteria
  Bacterial resistance: Kanamycin, 50 μg/mL
  Growth temperature: 37°C
  Growth strain: DH5alpha
  Copy number: Unknown
Gene/Insert
  Gene/Insert name: cyt-Peredox-mCherry_DS
  Species: Aequorea victoria; Bacillus subtilis
  Insert size (bp): 2769
  Mutation: amino acid substitution D115S in first T-Rex domain, amino acid substitution D572S in second T-Rex domain
  Promoter: Ubiquitin 10
  Cloning method: Gateway Cloning
  Sequencing primers: 5′ M13 forw; 3′ M13 rev
Terms and licenses: Academic/Nonprofit Terms; Industry Terms: Not Available to Industry
How to cite: pSS02:cyt-Peredox-mCherry_DS was a gift from Markus Schwarzländer (Addgene plasmid # 161747 ; http://n2t.net/addgene:161747 ; RRID:Addgene_161747)
