[The description below was written by a language model from this plasmid's Addgene catalogue record and pLannotate feature annotations shown in this document.]
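Description:
pSS02:cyt-Peredox-mCherry_DS is a plant expression plasmid of about 12.7 kb, built on the pSS02 backbone, with the layout of a binary T-DNA vector. Nopaline-type right and left border repeats flank the plant-directed cassettes. Outside the borders lie a ColE1/pMB1-type origin with a bom site for propagation in E. coli, and the pVS1 oriV, RepA and StaA functions, which typically support replication and stable maintenance in Agrobacterium. Bacterial selection is by kanamycin (aphA-3 type KanR). Transformed plants are selected with hygromycin, through a hygromycin phosphotransferase gene driven by an enhanced CaMV 35S promoter and ended by the CaMV poly(A) signal.

The payload was introduced by Gateway cloning and sits between attB1 and attB2 sites. It is a single open reading frame fusing Peredox to mCherry, followed by a NOS terminator. Peredox is a genetically encoded NADH/NAD+ sensor made of two copies of the redox-sensing repressor Rex (T-Rex) separated by circularly permuted T-Sapphire, a GFP variant. The constitutively red mCherry typically serves as a reference signal for ratiometric normalisation of sensor abundance. The "DS" variant carries D115S in the first T-Rex domain and D572S in the second; the record does not state their functional effect. The catalogue lists a Ubiquitin 10 promoter, but the automated annotation does not mark it; it presumably lies in the unannotated stretch upstream of attB1. The catalogue also gives Bacillus subtilis as a source species, whereas the feature annotation attributes Rex to Thermus aquaticus. The "cyt" prefix and stated purpose indicate cytosolic expression, for live imaging of cytosolic NADH/NAD+ redox dynamics in plants.
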