Features (pLannotate 1.2.2; 25 found; start..end, strand, type, name):
      2..23      -  misc_feature   MCS (fragment): pBluescript multiple cloning site
     40..64      +  protein_bind   attB1: mutant version of attB; recombination site for the Gateway® BP reaction BP Clonase™
     82..2127    +  CDS            Peredox: genetically encoded fluorescent biosensor of the cytosolic NADH-NAD+ redox state (Hung et al., 2011) consists of two pH-insensitive mutant copies of the Thermus aquaticus redox-sensing repressor Rex (T-Rex) separated by circularly permuted monomeric T-Sapphire (cpmTS), a pH-resistant GFP variant
   2128..2835    +  CDS            mCherry: mCherry is a basic (constitutively fluorescent) red fluorescent protein published in 2004, derived from Discosoma sp.. It is reported to be a very rapidly-maturing monomer with low acid sensitivity.
   2843..2863    -  protein_bind   attB2: mutant version of attB; core recombination site for the Gateway® BP reaction BP Clonase™
   2882..2917    -  misc_feature   MCS (fragment): pBluescript multiple cloning site
   2928..3180    +  terminator     NOS terminator: nopaline synthase terminator and poly(A) signal
   3219..3241    -  protein_bind   lac operator (fragment): The lac repressor binds to the lac operator to inhibit transcription in E. coli. This inhibition can be relieved by adding lactose or isopropyl-β-D-thiogalactopyranoside (IPTG). lac repressor encoded by lacI
   3245..3275    -  promoter       lac promoter: promoter for the E. coli lac operon
   3290..3311    -  protein_bind   CAP binding site: CAP binding activates transcription in the presence of cAMP. E. coli catabolite activator protein
   3324..3412    -  CDS            lacI (fragment): lac repressor; lacI; The lac repressor binds to the lac operator to inhibit transcription in E. coli. This inhibition can be relieved by adding lactose or isopropyl-β-D-thiogalactopyranoside (IPTG).
   3502..4178    +  promoter       CaMV 35S promoter (enhanced): cauliflower mosaic virus 35S promoter with a duplicated enhancer region
   4245..5270    +  CDS            HygR: hygromycin B phosphotransferase confers resistance to hygromycin
   5311..5485    +  polyA_signal   CaMV poly(A) signal: cauliflower mosaic virus polyadenylation signal
   5563..5587    -  misc_feature   LB T-DNA repeat: left border repeat from nopaline C58 T-DNA
   6012..6806    +  CDS            KanR: aminoglycoside phosphotransferase; aphA-3; confers resistance to kanamycin
   6893..7481    +  rep_origin     ori: high-copy-number ColE1/pMB1/pBR322/pUC origin of replication
   7667..7807    -  misc_feature   bom: basis of mobility region from pBR322
   7909..7948    -  CDS            rop (fragment): Rop protein, which maintains plasmids at low copy number; rop
   8151..8345    -  rep_origin     pVS1 oriV: origin of replication for the Pseudomonas plasmid pVS1 (Heeb et al., 2000)
   8411..9484    -  CDS            pVS1 RepA: replication protein from the Pseudomonas plasmid pVS1 (Heeb et al., 2000)
   9913..10542   -  CDS            pVS1 StaA: stability protein from the Pseudomonas plasmid pVS1 (Heeb et al., 2000)
  11102..11503   -  CDS            Y4CG_SINFN (fragment): Protein inferred from homology: Swiss-Prot protein existence level 3. From Sinorhizobium fredii (strain NBRC 101917 / NGR234).
  11843..11867   -  misc_feature   RB T-DNA repeat: right border repeat from nopaline C58 T-DNA
  11933..12087   -  CDS            lacZα (fragment): LacZα fragment of β-galactosidase; lacZ fragment
>Addgene plasmid #161747 | pSS02:cyt-Peredox-mCherry_DS | addgene full sequence | sequence record 317484 | Addgene NGS Result
GGGTACCGGGCCCCCCCTCGAGGCGCGCCAAGCTATCAAACAAGTTTGTACAAAAAAGCAGGCTTCACCA
TGGTTGCTAGCAAAGTTCCTGAAGCAGCCATTTCCAGACTGATTACTTACCTGAGAATTCTGGAAGAGCT
GGAAGCCCAAGGTGTACACCGCACCGCCTCCGAGCAACTGGGCGAGCTGGCCCAGGTCACCGCCTTCCAG
GTTGATAAGGACCTGTCCTACTTCGGCTCCTACGGCACTGACGGCGTTGGCTACACTGTACCGGTCCTCA
AGAGAGAACTGCGCCATATCCTCGGTCTGAACCGCAAATGGGGCCTGTGCATCGTGGGGATGGGCCGCCT
GGGATCCGCTCTTGCTGATTGGCCTGGTTTTGGCGAGAGCTTCGAGCTGCGCGGTTTCTTCAGCGTTGAC
CCAGGTATGGTTGGTCGGCCGGTTCGCGGTGGTGTTATCGAACACGTTGATCTGCTGCCCCAGCGCGTAC
CTGGTCGCATCGAAATCGCTCTGCTGACGGTTCCACGCGAGGCAGCACAGAAGGCTGCCGACCTGCTGGT
TGCCGCTGGCATCAAGGGCATCCTGAACTTCGCTCCAGTTGTACTGGAGGTTCCCAAGGAAGTGGCTGTT
GAGAACGTTGACATCCTGGCCGGTCTGACGCGTCTGAGCTTTGCCATTCTGAACCCCACGTGGAGCGCAG
CAGGTGGGCATGGTTTCACTGCTCACAACGTGTATATCATGGCTGACAAACAGAAGAACGGTATCAAGGC
CAACTTCAAGATCCGCCACAACATCGAAGACGGCGGCGTTCAGCTGGCTGATCACTACCAGCAGAACACC
CCAATCGGCGACGGCCCTGTTCTGCTGCCTGACAACCACTACTTAAGCATCCAGTCTAAACTGTCCAAAG
ACCCAAACGAGAAGCGCGACCACATGGTTCTGCTGGAATTTGTTACCGCCGCTGGCATCACCCACGGCAT
GGACGAACTGTACAAGGGCGGCACCGGGGGATCTATGGTTTCCAAAGGCGAGGAACTGTTCACTGGTGTT
GTTCCTATCCTGGTTGAACTGGACGGCGACGTTAACGGCCACAAATTCAGCGTTAGCGGGGAAGGCGAAG
GAGACGCTACCTACGGCAAGCTGACTCTGAAGTTCATCTGCACCACTGGCAAGCTGCCTGTTCCTTGGCC
TACCCTGGTTACTACCTTCTCCTATGGTGTTATGGTTTTCGCCAGATATCCTGACCACATGAAGCAGCAC
GACTTCTTCAAGAGCGCCATGCCTGAGGGCTACGTTCAGGAACGCACCATCTTTTTCAAGGACGACGGCA
ACTATAAGACACGCGCTGAGGTTAAGTTCGAGGGCGACACTCTGGTTAACCGCATCGAGCTGAAGGGCAT
CGACTTCAAGGAGGACGGCAACATCCTGGGCCATAAGCTTGAATATAACACCAAGGTACCTGAAGCCGCC
ATCAGCCGCCTCATCACTTACCTCCGCATCCTGGAGGAGCTCGAAGCCCAAGGCGTTCACCGCACTGCAA
GCGAGCAGCTGGGCGAACTGGCACAGGTTACAGCATTCCAGGTTGACGAAGATCTGTCCTATTTCGGTTC
CTACGGCACCGACGGTGTTGGCTACACAGTCCCTGTCCTGAAGCGCGAGCTGCGCCACATCCTGGGCCTG
AACCGCAAGTGGGGCTTATGCATCGTTGGCATGGGCCGCCTCGGTAGTGCACTGGCAGACTGGCCGGGCT
TTGGTGAATCTTTCGAACTGCGCGGCTTCTTCAGCGTTGATCCAGGCATGGTTGGGCGCCCTGTTCGCGG
TGGCGTTATCGAGCATGTTGACCTCCTGCCACAGCGCGTCCCGGGTCGCATCGAGATCGCCCTGCTGACC
GTTCCTCGCGAAGCTGCACAGAAGGCAGCCGACTTACTAGTCGCCGCTGGTATCAAGGGAATTCTGAACT
TCGCCCCTGTTGTTCTGGAGGTTCCTAAGGAAGTTGCTGTTGAAAACGTTGATTTCCTGGCCGGCCTGAC
CCGCCTGAGCTTCGCAATCCTGAATCCTAAGTGGCGCGAAGAAATGATGGGTTCCGGAACTGGGGGCAAC
GCCTCTGACGGTGGTGGGTCTGGTGGTATGGTGAGCAAGGGCGAGGAGGATAACATGGCCATCATCAAGG
AGTTCATGCGCTTCAAGGTGCACATGGAGGGCTCCGTGAACGGCCACGAGTTCGAGATCGAGGGCGAGGG
CGAGGGCCGCCCCTACGAGGGCACCCAGACCGCCAAGCTGAAGGTGACCAAGGGTGGCCCCCTGCCCTTC
GCCTGGGACATCCTGTCCCCTCAGTTCATGTACGGCTCCAAGGCCTACGTGAAGCACCCCGCCGACATCC
CCGACTACTTGAAGCTGTCCTTCCCCGAGGGCTTCAAGTGGGAGCGCGTGATGAACTTCGAGGACGGCGG
CGTGGTGACCGTGACCCAGGACTCCTCCCTGCAGGACGGCGAGTTCATCTACAAGGTGAAGCTGCGCGGC
ACCAACTTCCCCTCCGACGGCCCCGTAATGCAGAAGAAGACCATGGGCTGGGAGGCCTCCTCCGAGCGGA
TGTACCCCGAGGACGGCGCCCTGAAGGGCGAGATCAAGCAGAGGCTGAAGCTGAAGGACGGCGGCCACTA
CGACGCTGAGGTCAAGACCACCTACAAGGCCAAGAAGCCCGTGCAGCTGCCCGGCGCCTACAACGTCAAC
ATCAAGTTGGACATCACCTCCCACAACGAGGACTACACCATCGTGGAACAGTACGAACGCGCCGAGGGCC
GCCACTCCACCGGCGGCATGGACGAACTGTACAAGTGAGTCCCAGCTTTCTTGTACAAAGTGGTTCGATA
ATTCTTAATTAACTAGTTCTAGAGCGGCCGCCACCGCGGTGGAGCTCGAATTTCCCCGATCGTTCAAACA
TTTGGCAATAAAGTTTCTTAAGATTGAATCCTGTTGCCGGTCTTGCGATGATTATCATATAATTTCTGTT
GAATTACGTTAAGCATGTAATAATTAACATGTAATGCATGACGTTATTTATGAGATGGGTTTTTATGATT
AGAGTCCCGCAATTATACATTTAATACGCGATAGAAAACAAAATATAGCGCGCAAACTAGGATAAATTAT
CGCGCGCGGTGTCATCTATGTTACTAGATCGGGAATTCGTAATCATGTCATAGCTGTTTCCTGTGTGAAA
TTGTTATCCGCTCACAATTCCACACAACATACGAGCCGGAAGCATAAAGTGTAAAGCCTGGGGTGCCTAA
TGAGTGAGCTAACTCACATTAATTGCGTTGCGCTCACTGCCCGCTTTCCAGTCGGGAAACCTGTCGTGCC
AGCTGCATTAATGAATCGGCCAACGCGCGGGGAGAGGCGGTTTGCGTATTGGCTAGAGCAGCTTGCCAAC
ATGGTGGAGCACGACACTCTCGTCTACTCCAAGAATATCAAAGATACAGTCTCAGAAGACCAAAGGGCTA
TTGAGACTTTTCAACAAAGGGTAATATCGGGAAACCTCCTCGGATTCCATTGCCCAGCTATCTGTCACTT
CATCAAAAGGACAGTAGAAAAGGAAGGTGGCACCTACAAATGCCATCATTGCGATAAAGGAAAGGCTATC
GTTCAAGATGCCTCTGCCGACAGTGGTCCCAAAGATGGACCCCCACCCACGAGGAGCATCGTGGAAAAAG
AAGACGTTCCAACCACGTCTTCAAAGCAAGTGGATTGATGTGAACATGGTGGAGCACGACACTCTCGTCT
ACTCCAAGAATATCAAAGATACAGTCTCAGAAGACCAAAGGGCTATTGAGACTTTTCAACAAAGGGTAAT
ATCGGGAAACCTCCTCGGATTCCATTGCCCAGCTATCTGTCACTTCATCAAAAGGACAGTAGAAAAGGAA
GGTGGCACCTACAAATGCCATCATTGCGATAAAGGAAAGGCTATCGTTCAAGATGCCTCTGCCGACAGTG
GTCCCAAAGATGGACCCCCACCCACGAGGAGCATCGTGGAAAAAGAAGACGTTCCAACCACGTCTTCAAA
GCAAGTGGATTGATGTGATATCTCCACTGACGTAAGGGATGACGCACAATCCCACTATCCTTCGCAAGAC
CCTTCCTCTATATAAGGAAGTTCATTTCATTTGGAGAGGACACGCTGAAATCACCAGTCTCTCTCTACAA
ATCTATCTCTCTCGAGCTTTCGCAGATCCGGGGGGCAATGAGATATGAAAAAGCCTGAACTCACCGCGAC
GTCTGTCGAGAAGTTTCTGATCGAAAAGTTCGACAGCGTCTCCGACCTGATGCAGCTCTCGGAGGGCGAA
GAATCTCGTGCTTTCAGCTTCGATGTAGGAGGGCGTGGATATGTCCTGCGGGTAAATAGCTGCGCCGATG
GTTTCTACAAAGATCGTTATGTTTATCGGCACTTTGCATCGGCCGCGCTCCCGATTCCGGAAGTGCTTGA
CATTGGGGAGTTTAGCGAGAGCCTGACCTATTGCATCTCCCGCCGTTCACAGGGTGTCACGTTGCAAGAC
CTGCCTGAAACCGAACTGCCCGCTGTTCTACAACCGGTCGCGGAGGCTATGGATGCGATCGCTGCGGCCG
ATCTTAGCCAGACGAGCGGGTTCGGCCCATTCGGACCGCAAGGAATCGGTCAATACACTACATGGCGTGA
TTTCATATGCGCGATTGCTGATCCCCATGTGTATCACTGGCAAACTGTGATGGACGACACCGTCAGTGCG
TCCGTCGCGCAGGCTCTCGATGAGCTGATGCTTTGGGCCGAGGACTGCCCCGAAGTCCGGCACCTCGTGC
ACGCGGATTTCGGCTCCAACAATGTCCTGACGGACAATGGCCGCATAACAGCGGTCATTGACTGGAGCGA
GGCGATGTTCGGGGATTCCCAATACGAGGTCGCCAACATCTTCTTCTGGAGGCCGTGGTTGGCTTGTATG
GAGCAGCAGACGCGCTACTTCGAGCGGAGGCATCCGGAGCTTGCAGGATCGCCACGACTCCGGGCGTATA
TGCTCCGCATTGGTCTTGACCAACTCTATCAGAGCTTGGTTGACGGCAATTTCGATGATGCAGCTTGGGC
GCAGGGTCGATGCGACGCAATCGTCCGATCCGGAGCCGGGACTGTCGGGCGTACACAAATCGCCCGCAGA
AGCGCGGCCGTCTGGACCGATGGCTGTGTAGAAGTACTCGCCGATAGTGGAAACCGACGCCCCAGCACTC
GTCCGAGGGCAAAGAAATAGAGTAGATGCCGACCGGGATCTGTCGATCGACAAGCTCGAGTTTCTCCATA
ATAATGTGTGAGTAGTTCCCAGATAAGGGAATTAGGGTTCCTATAGGGTTTCGCTCATGTGTTGAGCATA
TAAGAAACCCTTAGTATGTATTTGTATTTGTAAAATACTTCTATCAATAAAATTTCTAATTCCTAAAACC
AAAATCCAGTACTAAAATCCAGATCCCCCGAATTAATTCGGCGTTAATTCAGTACATTAAAAACGTCCGC
AATGTGTTATTAAGTTGTCTAAGCGTCAATTTGTTTACACCACAATATATCCTGCCACCAGCCAGCCAAC
AGCTCCCCGACCGGCAGCTCGGCACAAAATCACCACTCGATACAGGCAGCCCATCAGTCCGGGACGGCGT
CAGCGGGAGAGCCGTTGTAAGGCGGCAGACTTTGCTCATGTTACCGATGCTATTCGGAAGAACGGCAACT
AAGCTGCCGGGTTTGAAACACGGATGATCTCGCGGAGGGTAGCATGTTGATTGTAACGATGACAGAGCGT
TGCTGCCTGTGATCACCGCGGTTTCAAAATCGGCTCCGTCGATACTATGTTATACGCCAACTTTGAAAAC
AACTTTGAAAAAGCTGTTTTCTGGTATTTAAGGTTTTAGAATGCAAGGAACAGTGAATTGGAGTTCGTCT
TGTTATAATTAGCTTCTTGGGGTATCTTTAAATACTGTAGAAAAGAGGAAGGAAATAATAAATGGCTAAA
ATGAGAATATCACCGGAATTGAAAAAACTGATCGAAAAATACCGCTGCGTAAAAGATACGGAAGGAATGT
CTCCTGCTAAGGTATATAAGCTGGTGGGAGAAAATGAAAACCTATATTTAAAAATGACGGACAGCCGGTA
TAAAGGGACCACCTATGATGTGGAACGGGAAAAGGACATGATGCTATGGCTGGAAGGAAAGCTGCCTGTT
CCAAAGGTCCTGCACTTTGAACGGCATGATGGCTGGAGCAATCTGCTCATGAGTGAGGCCGATGGCGTCC
TTTGCTCGGAAGAGTATGAAGATGAACAAAGCCCTGAAAAGATTATCGAGCTGTATGCGGAGTGCATCAG
GCTCTTTCACTCCATCGACATATCGGATTGTCCCTATACGAATAGCTTAGACAGCCGCTTAGCCGAATTG
GATTACTTACTGAATAACGATCTGGCCGATGTGGATTGCGAAAACTGGGAAGAAGACACTCCATTTAAAG
ATCCGCGCGAGCTGTATGATTTTTTAAAGACGGAAAAGCCCGAAGAGGAACTTGTCTTTTCCCACGGCGA
CCTGGGAGACAGCAACATCTTTGTGAAAGATGGCAAAGTAAGTGGCTTTATTGATCTTGGGAGAAGCGGC
AGGGCGGACAAGTGGTATGACATTGCCTTCTGCGTCCGGTCGATCAGGGAGGATATCGGGGAAGAACAGT
ATGTCGAGCTATTTTTTGACTTACTGGGGATCAAGCCTGATTGGGAGAAAATAAAATATTATATTTTACT
GGATGAATTGTTTTAGTACCTAGAATGCATGACCAAAATCCCTTAACGTGAGTTTTCGTTCCACTGAGCG
TCAGACCCCGTAGAAAAGATCAAAGGATCTTCTTGAGATCCTTTTTTTCTGCGCGTAATCTGCTGCTTGC
AAACAAAAAAACCACCGCTACCAGCGGTGGTTTGTTTGCCGGATCAAGAGCTACCAACTCTTTTTCCGAA
GGTAACTGGCTTCAGCAGAGCGCAGATACCAAATACTGTCCTTCTAGTGTAGCCGTAGTTAGGCCACCAC
TTCAAGAACTCTGTAGCACCGCCTACATACCTCGCTCTGCTAATCCTGTTACCAGTGGCTGCTGCCAGTG
GCGATAAGTCGTGTCTTACCGGGTTGGACTCAAGACGATAGTTACCGGATAAGGCGCAGCGGTCGGGCTG
AACGGGGGGTTCGTGCACACAGCCCAGCTTGGAGCGAACGACCTACACCGAACTGAGATACCTACAGCGT
GAGCTATGAGAAAGCGCCACGCTTCCCGAAGGGAGAAAGGCGGACAGGTATCCGGTAAGCGGCAGGGTCG
GAACAGGAGAGCGCACGAGGGAGCTTCCAGGGGGAAACGCCTGGTATCTTTATAGTCCTGTCGGGTTTCG
CCACCTCTGACTTGAGCGTCGATTTTTGTGATGCTCGTCAGGGGGGCGGAGCCTATGGAAAAACGCCAGC
AACGCGGCCTTTTTACGGTTCCTGGCCTTTTGCTGGCCTTTTGCTCACATGTTCTTTCCTGCGTTATCCC
CTGATTCTGTGGATAACCGTATTACCGCCTTTGAGTGAGCTGATACCGCTCGCCGCAGCCGAACGACCGA
GCGCAGCGAGTCAGTGAGCGAGGAAGCGGAAGAGCGCCTGATGCGGTATTTTCTCCTTACGCATCTGTGC
GGTATTTCACACCGCATATGGTGCACTCTCAGTACAATCTGCTCTGATGCCGCATAGTTAAGCCAGTATA
CACTCCGCTATCGCTACGTGACTGGGTCATGGCTGCGCCCCGACACCCGCCAACACCCGCTGACGCGCCC
TGACGGGCTTGTCTGCTCCCGGCATCCGCTTACAGACAAGCTGTGACCGTCTCCGGGAGCTGCATGTGTC
AGAGGTTTTCACCGTCATCACCGAAACGCGCGAGGCAGGGTGCCTTGATGTGGGCGCCGGCGGTCGAGTG
GCGACGGCGCGGCTTGTCCGCGCCCTGGTAGATTGCCTGGCCGTAGGCCAGCCATTTTTGAGCGGCCAGC
GGCCGCGATAGGCCGACGCGAAGCGGCGGGGCGTAGGGAGCGCAGCGACCGAAGGGTAGGCGCTTTTTGC
AGCTCTTCGGCTGTGCGCTGGCCAGACAGTTATGCACAGGCCAGGCGGGTTTTAAGAGTTTTAATAAGTT
TTAAAGAGTTTTAGGCGGAAAAATCGCCTTTTTTCTCTTTTATATCAGTCACTTACATGTGTGACCGGTT
CCCAATGTACGGCTTTGGGTTCCCAATGTACGGGTTCCGGTTCCCAATGTACGGCTTTGGGTTCCCAATG
TACGTGCTATCCACAGGAAAGAGACCTTTTCGACCTTTTTCCCCTGCTAGGGCAATTTGCCCTAGCATCT
GCTCCGTACATTAGGAACCGGCGGATGCTTCGCCCTCGATCAGGTTGCGGTAGCGCATGACTAGGATCGG
GCCAGCCTGCCCCGCCTCCTCCTTCAAATCGTACTCCGGCAGGTCATTTGACCCGATCAGCTTGCGCACG
GTGAAACAGAACTTCTTGAACTCTCCGGCGCTGCCACTGCGTTCGTAGATCGTCTTGAACAACCATCTGG
CTTCTGCCTTGCCTGCGGCGCGGCGTGCCAGGCGGTAGAGAAAACGGCCGATGCCGGGATCGATCAAAAA
GTAATCGGGGTGAACCGTCAGCACGTCCGGGTTCTTGCCTTCTGTGATCTCGCGGTACATCCAATCAGCT
AGCTCGATCTCGATGTACTCCGGCCGCCCGGTTTCGCTCTTTACGATCTTGTAGCGGCTAATCAAGGCTT
CACCCTCGGATACCGTCACCAGGCGGCCGTTCTTGGCCTTCTTCGTACGCTGCATGGCAACGTGCGTGGT
GTTTAACCGAATGCAGGTTTCTACCAGGTCGTCTTTCTGCTTTCCGCCATCGGCTCGCCGGCAGAACTTG
AGTACGTCCGCAACGTGTGGACGGAACACGCGGCCGGGCTTGTCTCCCTTCCCTTCCCGGTATCGGTTCA
TGGATTCGGTTAGATGGGAAACCGCCATCAGTACCAGGTCGTAATCCCACACACTGGCCATGCCGGCCGG
CCCTGCGGAAACCTCTACGTGCCCGTCTGGAAGCTCGTAGCGGATCACCTCGCCAGCTCGTCGGTCACGC
TTCGACAGACGGAAAACGGCCACGTCCATGATGCTGCGACTATCGCGGGTGCCCACGTCATAGAGCATCG
GAACGAAAAAATCTGGTTGCTCGTCGCCCTTGGGCGGCTTCCTAATCGACGGCGCACCGGCTGCCGGCGG
TTGCCGGGATTCTTTGCGGATTCGATCAGCGGCCGCTTGCCACGATTCACCGGGGCGTGCTTCTGCCTCG
ATGCGTTGCCGCTGGGCGGCCTGCGCGGCCTTCAACTTCTCCACCAGGTCATCACCCAGCGCCGCGCCGA
TTTGTACCGGGCCGGATGGTTTGCGACCGCTCACGCCGATTCCTCGGGCTTGGGGGTTCCAGTGCCATTG
CAGGGCCGGCAGGCAACCCAGCCGCTTACGCCTGGCCAACCGCCCGTTCCTCCACACATGGGGCATTCCA
CGGCGTCGGTGCCTGGTTGTTCTTGATTTTCCATGCCGCCTCCTTTAGCCGCTAAAATTCATCTACTCAT
TTATTCATTTGCTCATTTACTCTGGTAGCTGCGCGATGTATTCAGATAGCAGCTCGGTAATGGTCTTGCC
TTGGCGTACCGCGTACATCTTCAGCTTGGTGTGATCCTCCGCCGGCAACTGAAAGTTGACCCGCTTCATG
GCTGGCGTGTCTGCCAGGCTGGCCAACGTTGCAGCCTTGCTGCTGCGTGCGCTCGGACGGCCGGCACTTA
GCGTGTTTGTGCTTTTGCTCATTTTCTCTTTACCTCATTAACTCAAATGAGTTTTGATTTAATTTCAGCG
GCCAGCGCCTGGACCTCGCGGGCAGCGTCGCCCTCGGGTTCTGATTCAAGAACGGTTGTGCCGGCGGCGG
CAGTGCCTGGGTAGCTCACGCGCTGCGTGATACGGGACTCAAGAATGGGCAGCTCGTACCCGGCCAGCGC
CTCGGCAACCTCACCGCCGATGCGCGTGCCTTTGATCGCCCGCGACACGACAAAGGCCGCTTGTAGCCTT
CCATCCGTGACCTCAATGCGCTGCTTAACCAGCTCCACCAGGTCGGCGGTGGCCCATATGTCGTAAGGGC
TTGGCTGCACCGGAATCAGCACGAAGTCGGCTGCCTTGATCGCGGACACAGCCAAGTCCGCCGCCTGGGG
CGCTCCGTCGATCACTACGAAGTCGCGCCGGCCGATGGCCTTCACGTCGCGGTCAATCGTCGGGCGGTCG
ATGCCGACAACGGTTAGCGGTTGATCTTCCCGCACGGCCGCCCAATCGCGGGCACTGCCCTGGGGATCGG
AATCGACTAACAGAACATCGGCCCCGGCGAGTTGCAGGGCGCGGGCTAGATGGGTTGCGATGGTCGTCTT
GCCTGACCCGCCTTTCTGGTTAAGTACAGCGATAACCTTCATGCGTTCCCCTTGCGTATTTGTTTATTTA
CTCATCGCATCATATACGCAGCGACCGCATGACGCAAGCTGTTTTACTCAAATACACATCACCTTTTTAG
ACGGCGGCGCTCGGTTTCTTCAGCGGCCAAGCTGGCCGGCCAGGCCGCCAGCTTGGCATCAGACAAACCG
GCCAGGATTTCATGCAGCCGCACGGTTGAGACGTGCGCGGGCGGCTCGAACACGTACCCGGCCGCGATCA
TCTCCGCCTCGATCTCTTCGGTAATGAAAAACGGTTCGTCCTGGCCGTCCTGGTGCGGTTTCATGCTTGT
TCCTCTTGGCGTTCATTCTCGGCGGCCGCCAGGGCGTCGGCCTCGGTCAATGCGTCCTCACGGAAGGCAC
CGCGCCGCCTGGCCTCGGTGGGCGTCACTTCCTCGCTGCGCTCAAGTGCGCGGTACAGGGTCGAGCGATG
CACGCCAAGCAGTGCAGCCGCCTCTTTCACGGTGCGGCCTTCCTGGTCGATCAGCTCGCGGGCGTGCGCG
ATCTGTGCCGGGGTGAGGGTAGGGCGGGGGCCAAACTTCACGCCTCGGGCCTTGGCGGCCTCGCGCCCGC
TCCGGGTGCGGTCGATGATTAGGGAACGCTCGAACTCGGCAATGCCGGCGAACACGGTCAACACCATGCG
GCCGGCCGGCGTGGTGGTGTCGGCCCACGGCTCTGCCAGGCTACGCAGGCCCGCGCCGGCCTCCTGGATG
CGCTCGGCAATGTCCAGTAGGTCGCGGGTGCTGCGGGCCAGGCGGTCTAGCCTGGTCACTGTCACAACGT
CGCCAGGGCGTAGGTGGTCAAGCATCCTGGCCAGCTCCGGGCGGTCGCGCCTGGTGCCGGTGATCTTCTC
GGAAAACAGCTTGGTGCAGCCGGCCGCGTGCAGTTCGGCCCGTTGGTTGGTCAAGTCCTGGTCGTCGGTG
CTGACGCGGGCATAGCCCAGCAGGCCAGCGGCGGCGCTCTTGTTCATGGCGTAATGTCTCCGGTTCTAGT
CGCAAGTATTCTACTTTATGCGACTAAAACACGCGACAAGAAAACGCCAGGAAAAGGGCAGGGCGGCAGC
CTGTCGCGTAACTTAGGACTTGTGCGACATGTCGTTTTCAGAAGACGGCTGCACTGAACGTCAGAAGCCG
ACTGCACTATAGCAGCGGAGGGGTTGGATCAAAGTACTTTGATCCCGAGGGGAACCCTGTGGTTGGCATG
CACATACAAATGGACGAACGGATAAACCTTTTCACGCCCTTTTAAATATCCGATTATTCTAATAAACGCT
CTTTTCTCTTAGGTTTACCCGCCAATATATCCTGTCAAACACTGATAGTTTAAACTGAAGGCGGGAAACG
ACAATCTGATCCAAGCTCAAGCTGCTCTAGCATTCGCCATTCAGGCTGCGCAACTGTTGGGAAGGGCGAT
CGGTGCGGGCCTCTTCGCTATTACGCCAGCTGGCGAAAGGGGGATGTGCTGCAAGGCGATTAAGTTGGGT
AACGCCAGGGTTTTCCCAGTCACGACGTTGTAAAACGACGGCCAGTGCCAAGCTTCGACGAGTCAGTAAT
AAACGGCGTCAAAGTGGTTGCAGCCGGCACACACGAGTCGTGTTTATCAACTCAAAGCACAAATACTTTT
CCTCAACCTAAAAATAAGGCAATTAGCCAAAAACAACTTTGCGTGTAAACAACGCTCAATACACGTGTCA
TTTTATTATTAGCTATTGCTTCACCGCCTTAGCTTTCTCGTGACCTAGTCGTCCTCGTCTTTTCTTCTTC
TTCTTCTATAAAACAATACCCAAAGAGCTCTTCTTCTTCACAATTCAGATTTCAATTTCTCAAAATCTTA
AAAACTTTCTCTCAATTCTCTCTACCGTGATCAAGGTAAATTTCTGTGTTCCTTATTCTCTCAAAATCTT
CGATTTTGTTTTCGTTCGATCCCAATTTCGTATATGTTCTTTGGTTTAGATTCTGTTAATCTTAGATCGA
AGACGATTTTCTGGGTTTGATCGTTAGATATCATCTTAATTCTCGATTAGGGTTTCATAGATATCATCCG
ATTTGTTCAAATAATTTGAGTTTTGTCGAATAATTACTCTTCGATTTGTGATTTCTATCTAGATCTGGTG
TTAGTTTCTAGTTTGTGCGATCGAATTTGTAGATTAATCTGAGTTTTTCTGATTAACA
